>Addgene plasmid #175028 | Halo-WIPI2B K88E | addgene full sequence | sequence record 350260 | Addgene NGS Result
GTGATGCGGTTTTGGCAGTACACCAATGGGCGTGGATAGCGGTTTGACTCACGGGGATTTCCAAGTCTCC
ACCCCATTGACGTCAATGGGAGTTTGTTTTGGCACCAAAATCAACGGGACTTTCCAAAATGTCGTAATAA
CCCCGCCCCGTTGACGCAAATGGGCGGTAGGCGTGTACGGTGGGAGGTCTATATAAGCAGAGCTGGTTTA
GTGAACCGTCAGATCACTAGAAGCTTTATTGCGGTAGTTTATCACAGTTAAATTGCTAACGCAGTCAGTG
CTTCTGACACAACAGTCTCGAACTTAAGCTGCAGAAGTTGGTCGTGAGGCACTGGGCAGGTAAGTATCAA
GGTTACAAGACAGGTTTAAGGAGACCAATAGAAACTGGGCTTGTCGAGACAGAGAAGACTCTTGCGTTTC
TGATAGGCACCTATTGGTCTTACTGACATCCACTTTGCCTTTCTCTCCACAGGTGTCCACTCCCAGTTCA
ATTACAGCTCTTAAGGCTAGAGTATTAATACGACTCACTATAGGGCTAGCAAAGCCACCATGGCAGAAAT
CGGTACTGGCTTTCCATTCGACCCCCATTATGTGGAAGTCCTGGGCGAGCGCATGCACTACGTCGATGTT
GGTCCGCGCGATGGCACCCCTGTGCTGTTCCTGCACGGTAACCCGACCTCCTCCTACGTGTGGCGCAACA
TCATCCCGCATGTTGCACCGACCCATCGCTGCATTGCTCCAGACCTGATCGGTATGGGCAAATCCGACAA
ACCAGACCTGGGTTATTTCTTCGACGACCACGTCCGCTTCATGGATGCCTTCATCGAAGCCCTGGGTCTG
GAAGAGGTCGTCCTGGTCATTCACGACTGGGGCTCCGCTCTGGGTTTCCACTGGGCCAAGCGCAATCCAG
AGCGCGTCAAAGGTATTGCATTTATGGAGTTCATCCGCCCTATCCCGACCTGGGACGAATGGCCAGAATT
TGCCCGCGAGACCTTCCAGGCCTTCCGCACCACCGACGTCGGCCGCAAGCTGATCATCGATCAGAACGTT
TTTATCGAGGGTACGCTGCCGATGGGTGTCGTCCGCCCGCTGACTGAAGTCGAGATGGACCATTACCGCG
AGCCGTTCCTGAATCCTGTTGACCGCGAGCCACTGTGGCGCTTCCCAAACGAGCTGCCAATCGCCGGTGA
GCCAGCGAACATCGTCGCGCTGGTCGAAGAATACATGGACTGGCTGCACCAGTCCCCTGTCCCGAAGCTG
CTGTTCTGGGGCACCCCAGGCGTTCTGATCCCACCGGCCGAAGCCGCTCGCCTGGCCAAAAGCCTGCCTA
ACTGCAAGGCTGTGGACATCGGCCCGGGTCTGAATCTGCTGCAAGAAGACAACCCGGACCTGATCGGCAG
CGAGATCGCGCGCTGGCTGTCGACGCTCGAGATTTCCGGCGAGCCAACCACTGAGGATCTGTACTTTCAG
AGCGATAACGCGATCGCTTCCGAATTCGGATCCATGAACCTGGCGAGCCAGAGCGGGGAGGCCGGCGCCG
GCCAGCTGCTCTTCGCCAACTTCAACCAGGACAACACGTCCCTAGCTGTTGGTAGTAAGTCCGGTTATAA
ATTTTTCTCCCTTTCTTCTGTGGATAAGCTGGAACAGATCTATGAATGCACCGATACGGAAGATGTGTGC
ATTGTAGAGAGATTGTTCTCCAGCAGCCTAGTGGCCATCGTGAGCCTTAAAGCACCAAGGAAGCTAAAGG
TTTGCCACTTTAAGGAGGGAACTGAGATCTGCAACTACAGCTACTCCAACACGATTCTGGCTGTGAAGCT
CAACAGGCAGAGGCTGATAGTATGCCTGGAGGAGTCCCTGTACATCCACAACATTCGGGACATGAAGGTG
CTGCATACGATCAGGGAGACGCCTCCAAACCCTGCAGGCCTGTGTGCGCTGTCAATCAACAACGACAACT
GCTACTTGGCGTACCCAGGGAGCGCGACCATCGGAGAGGTGCAGGTCTTCGATACCATTAATTTGAGAGC
TGCAAACATGATTCCGGCTCACGACAGTCCTTTAGCGGCACTGGCCTTTGACGCAAGTGGAACTAAACTT
GCCACGGCTTCGGAGAAGGGGACCGTGATTAGGGTATTTTCCATTCCAGAAGGACAAAAACTCTTTGAGT
TTCGGAGAGGAGTAAAGAGGTGCGTGAGCATCTGCTCCCTGGCCTTCAGCATGGACGGCATGTTCCTCTC
CGCCTCCAGCAACACTGAGACCGTGCACATCTTCAAACTCGAGACTGTGAAAGAAAAACCCCCAGAGGAG
CCCACCACCTGGACCGGGTACTTCGGGAAAGTGCTCATGGCCTCCACCAGCTACCTGCCTTCCCAAGTGA
CAGAAATGTTCAACCAGGGCAGAGCCTTCGCCACGGTCCGCCTGCCATTCTGCGGCCACAAAAACATCTG
CTCGCTAGCCACAATTCAGAAGATCCCGCGGTTGTTGGTGGGTGCCGCCGACGGGTACCTGTACATGTAC
AACCTGGACCCCCAGGAGGGCGGCGAGTGTGCCCTGATGAAGCAGCACCGGCTGGACGGCAGTCTGGAAA
CGACCAATGAGATCTTGGACTCTGCCTCTCACGACTGCCCCTTAGTCACTCAGACATACGGCGCAGCTGC
AGGAAAAGGTACTTACGTGCCTTCATCCCCAACGAGACTTGCCTACACAGACGACCTGGGTGCTGTGGGT
GGCGCCTGCCTGGAGGACGAGGCCAGCGCCCTGCGCCTGGATGAGGACAGCGAGCACCCGCCCATGATTC
TTCGGACTGACTGAGCGGCCGCTTGCTGAGTTGGCTGCTGCCACCGCTGAGCAATAACTAGCATAACCCC
TTGGCCGCTTCGAGCAGACATGATAAGATACATTGATGAGTTTGGACAAACCACAACTAGAATGCAGTGA
AAAAAATGCTTTATTTGTGAAATTTGTGATGCTATTGCTTTATTTGTAACCATTATAAGCTGCAATAAAC
AAGTTAACAACAACAATTGCATTCATTTTATGTTTCAGGTTCAGGGGGAGATGTGGGAGGTTTTTTTAAG
CAAGTAAAACCTCTACAAATGTGGTAAAATCGAATTTTAACAAAATATTAACGCTTACAATTTCCTGATG
CGGTATTTTCTCCTTACGCATCTGTGCGGTATTTCACACCGCATACGCGGATCTGCGCAGCACCATGGCC
TGAAATAACCTCTGAAAGAGGAACTTGGTTAGGTACCTTCTGAGGCGGAAAGAACCAGCTGTGGAATGTG
TGTCAGTTAGGGTGTGGAAAGTCCCCAGGCTCCCCAGCAGGCAGAAGTATGCAAAGCATGCATCTCAATT
AGTCAGCAACCAGGTGTGGAAAGTCCCCAGGCTCCCCAGCAGGCAGAAGTATGCAAAGCATGCATCTCAA
TTAGTCAGCAACCATAGTCCCGCCCCTAACTCCGCCCATCCCGCCCCTAACTCCGCCCAGTTCCGCCCAT
TCTCCGCCCCATGGCTGACTAATTTTTTTTATTTATGCAGAGGCCGAGGCCGCCTCGGCCTCTGAGCTAT
TCCAGAAGTAGTGAGGAGGCTTTTTTGGAGGCCTAGGCTTTTGCAAAAAGCTTGATTCTTCTGACACAAC
AGTCTCGAACTTAAGGCTAGAGCCACCATGATTGAACAAGATGGATTGCACGCAGGTTCTCCGGCCGCTT
GGGTGGAGAGGCTATTCGGCTATGACTGGGCACAACAGACAATCGGCTGCTCTGATGCCGCCGTGTTCCG
GCTGTCAGCGCAGGGGCGCCCGGTTCTTTTTGTCAAGACCGACCTGTCCGGTGCCCTGAATGAACTGCAG
GACGAGGCAGCGCGGCTATCGTGGCTGGCCACGACGGGCGTTCCTTGCGCAGCTGTGCTCGACGTTGTCA
CTGAAGCGGGAAGGGACTGGCTGCTATTGGGCGAAGTGCCGGGGCAGGATCTCCTGTCATCTCACCTTGC
TCCTGCCGAGAAAGTATCCATCATGGCTGATGCAATGCGGCGGCTGCATACGCTTGATCCGGCTACCTGC
CCATTCGACCACCAAGCGAAACATCGCATCGAGCGAGCACGTACTCGGATGGAAGCCGGTCTTGTCGATC
AGGATGATCTGGACGAAGAGCATCAGGGGCTCGCGCCAGCCGAACTGTTCGCCAGGCTCAAGGCGCGCAT
GCCCGACGGCGAGGATCTCGTCGTGACCCATGGCGATGCCTGCTTGCCGAATATCATGGTGGAAAATGGC
CGCTTTTCTGGATTCATCGACTGTGGCCGGCTGGGTGTGGCGGACCGCTATCAGGACATAGCGTTGGCTA
CCCGTGATATTGCTGAAGAGCTTGGCGGCGAATGGGCTGACCGCTTCCTCGTGCTTTACGGTATCGCCGC
TCCCGATTCGCAGCGCATCGCCTTCTATCGCCTTCTTGACGAGTTCTTCTGAGCGGGACTCTGGGGTTCG
AAATGACCGACCAAGCGACGCCCAACCTGCCATCACGATGGCCGCAATAAAATATCTTTATTTTCATTAC
ATCTGTGTGTTGGTTTTTTGTGTGAATCGATAGCGATAAGGATCCTCTTTGCGCTTGCGTTTTCCCTTGT
CCAGATAGCCCAGTAGCTGACATTCATCCGGGGTCAGCACCGTTTCTGCGGACTGGCTTTCTACGTAATG
GTTTCTTAGACGTCAGGTGGCACTTTTCGGGGAAATGTGCGCGGAACCCCTATTTGTTTATTTTTCTAAA
TACATTCAAATATGTATCCGCTCATGAGACAATAACCCTGATAAATGCTTCAATAATATTGAAAAAGGAA
GAGTATGAGTATTCAACATTTCCGTGTCGCCCTTATTCCCTTTTTTGCGGCATTTTGCCTTCCTGTTTTT
GCTCACCCAGAAACGCTGGTGAAAGTAAAAGATGCTGAAGATCAGTTGGGTGCACGAGTGGGTTACATCG
AACTGGATCTCAACAGCGGTAAGATCCTTGAGAGTTTTCGCCCCGAAGAACGTTTTCCAATGATGAGCAC
TTTCAAAGTTCTGCTATGTGGCGCGGTATTATCCCGTATTGACGCCGGGCAAGAGCAACTCGGTCGCCGC
ATACACTATTCTCAGAATGACTTGGTTGAGTACTCACCAGTCACAGAAAAGCATCTTACGGATGGCATGA
CAGTAAGAGAATTATGCAGTGCTGCCATAACCATGAGTGATAACACTGCGGCCAACTTACTTCTGACAAC
TATCGGAGGACCGAAGGAGCTAACCGCTTTTTTGCACAACATGGGGGATCATGTAACTCGCCTTGATCGT
TGGGAACCGGAGCTGAATGAAGCCATACCAAACGACGAGCGTGACACCACGATGCCTGTAGCAATGGCAA
CAACGTTGCGCAAACTATTAACTGGCGAACTACTTACTCTAGCTTCCCGGCAACAATTAATAGACTGGAT
GGAGGCGGATAAAGTTGCAGGACCACTTCTGCGCTCGGCCCTTCCGGCTGGCTGGTTTATTGCTGATAAA
TCTGGAGCCGGTGAGCGTGGGTCTCGCGGTATCATTGCAGCACTGGGGCCAGATGGTAAGCCCTCCCGTA
TCGTAGTTATCTACACGACGGGGAGTCAGGCAACTATGGATGAACGAAATAGACAGATCGCTGAGATAGG
TGCCTCACTGATTAAGCATTGGTAATTCGAAATGACCGACCAAGCGACGCCCAACCGGTATCAGCTCACT
CAAAGGCGGTAATACGGTTATCCACAGAATCAGGGGATAACGCAGGAAAGAACATGTGAGCAAAAGGCCA
GCAAAAGGCCAGGAACCGTAAAAAGGCCGCGTTGCTGGCGTTTTTCCATAGGCTCCGCCCCCCTGACGAG
CATCACAAAAATCGACGCTCAAGTCAGAGGTGGCGAAACCCGACAGGACTATAAAGATACCAGGCGTTTC
CCCCTGGAAGCTCCCTCGTGCGCTCTCCTGTTCCGACCCTGCCGCTTACCGGATACCTGTCCGCCTTTCT
CCCTTCGGGAAGCGTGGCGCTTTCTCATAGCTCACGCTGTAGGTATCTCAGTTCGGTGTAGGTCGTTCGC
TCCAAGCTGGGCTGTGTGCACGAACCCCCCGTTCAGCCCGACCGCTGCGCCTTATCCGGTAACTATCGTC
TTGAGTCCAACCCGGTAAGACACGACTTATCGCCACTGGCAGCAGCCACTGGTAACAGGATTAGCAGAGC
GAGGTATGTAGGCGGTGCTACAGAGTTCTTGAAGTGGTGGCCTAACTACGGCTACACTAGAAGGACAGTA
TTTGGTATCTGCGCTCTGCTGAAGCCAGTTACCTTCGGAAAAAGAGTTGGTAGCTCTTGATCCGGCAAAC
AAACCACCGCTGGTAGCGGTGGTTTTTTTGTTTGCAAGCAGCAGATTACGCGCAGAAAAAAAGGATTTCA
AGAAGATCCTTTGATCTTTTCTACGGGGTCTGACGCTCAGTGGAACGAAAACTCACGTTAAGGGATTTTG
GTCATGAGATTATCAAAAAGGATCTTCACCTAGATCCTTTTATAGTCCGGAAATACAGGAACGCACGCTG
GATGGCCCTTCGCTGGGATGGTGAAACCATGAAAAATGGCAGCTTCAGTGGATTAAGTGGGGGTAATGTG
GCCTGTACCCTCTGGTTGCATAGGTATTCATACGGTTAAAATTTATCAGGCGCGATTGCGGCAGTTTTTC
GGGTGGTTTGTTGCCATTTTTACCTGTCTGCTGCCGTGATCGCGCTGAACGCGTTTTAGCGGTGCGTACA
ATTAAGGGATTATGGTAAATCCACTTACTGTCTGCCCTCGTAGCCATCGAGATAAACCGCAGTACTCCGG
CCACGATGCGTCCGGCGTAGAGGATCGAGATCTTCAATATTGGCCATTAGCCATATTATTCATTGGTTAT
ATAGCATAAATCAATATTGGCTATTGGCCATTGCATACGTTGTATCTATATCATAATATGTACATTTATA
TTGGCTCATGTCCAATATGACCGCCATGTTGGCATTGATTATTGACTAGTTATTAATAGTAATCAATTAC
GGGGTCATTAGTTCATAGCCCATATATGGAGTTCCGCGTTACATAACTTACGGTAAATGGCCCGCCTGGC
TGACCGCCCAACGACCCCCGCCCATTGACGTCAATAATGACGTATGTTCCCATAGTAACGCCAATAGGGA
CTTTCCATTGACGTCAATGGGTGGAGTATTTACGGTAAACTGCCCACTTGGCAGTACATCAAGTGTATCA
TATGCCAAGTCCGCCCCCTATTGACGTCAATGACGGTAAATGGCCCGCCTGGCATTATGCCCAGTACATG
ACCTTACGGGACTTTCCTACTTGGCAGTACATCTACGTATTAGTCATCGCTATTACCATG
Features (pLannotate 1.2.2; 21 found; start..end, strand, type, name):
      2..201     +  promoter       CMV promoter: human cytomegalovirus (CMV) immediate early promoter
    340..472     +  intron         chimeric intron: chimera between introns from human β-globin and immunoglobulin heavy chain genes
    516..534     +  promoter       T7 promoter: promoter for bacteriophage T7 RNA polymerase
    550..1440    +  CDS            HaloTag®: modified bacterial dehalogenase that forms covalent bonds with chloroalkane derivatives
   1453..1473    +  CDS            TEV site: tobacco etch virus (TEV) protease recognition and cleavage site
   1504..2811    +  CDS            Wipi2: WIPI2_RAT - Experimental evidence at protein level: Swiss-Prot protein existence level 1. Component of the autophagy machinery that controls the major intracellular degradation process by which cytoplasmic materials are packaged into autophagosomes and delivered to lysosomes for degradation. Involved in an early step of the formation of preautophagosomal structures. Binds and is activated by phosphatidylinositol 3-phosphate (PtdIns3P) forming on membranes of the endoplasmic reticulum upon activation of the upstream ULK1 and PI3 kinases. Mediates ER-isolation membranes contacts by interacting w
   2825..2850    +  CDS            SET1 (fragment): solubility-enhancement tag derived from T7 phage gene 10B
   2858..2874    +  terminator     T7 terminator (fragment): transcription terminator for bacteriophage T7 RNA polymerase
   2894..3015    -  polyA_signal   SV40 poly(A) signal: SV40 polyadenylation signal
   3038..3106    -  CDS            large T antigen (fragment): large T antigen from SV40 (simian virus 40)
   3111..3143    +  rep_origin     M13 ori (fragment): M13 bacteriophage origin of replication; arrow indicates direction of (+) strand synthesis
   3144..3195    -  misc_feature   bom (fragment): basis of mobility region from pBR322
   3260..3617    +  promoter       SV40 promoter: SV40 enhancer and early promoter
   3668..4459    +  CDS            neo: KKA2_KLEPN - Also known as kan, nptII. Experimental evidence at protein level: Swiss-Prot protein existence level 1. Resistance to kanamycin, neomycin, paromomycin, ribostamycin, butirosin and gentamicin B. From Klebsiella pneumoniae.
   4526..4574    +  polyA_signal   poly(A) signal: synthetic polyadenylation signal
   4595..4687    -  CDS            tnpA (fragment): TN5P_ECOLX - Also known as tnp. Experimental evidence at protein level: Swiss-Prot protein existence level 1. Mediates transposition of transposon Tn5 by a 'cut and paste' mechanism. First, the monomeric transposase binds the 19 bp inverted DNA repeats flanking the transposon. Then, dimerization of the DNA- bound transposase creates a synaptic DNA complex. After nicking of the first DNA strand, excision of the transposon proceeds through a series of intermediates. The transposase then mediates the insertion of the transposon at a new site by strand transfer. The activity of the wild- type tran
   4730..4834    +  promoter       AmpR promoter: bla
   4835..5695    +  CDS            AmpR: β-lactamase; bla; confers resistance to ampicillin, carbenicillin, and related antibiotics
   5853..6441    -  rep_origin     ori: high-copy-number ColE1/pMB1/pBR322/pUC origin of replication
   6557..6840    +  misc_feature   cer region: ColE1-derived recombination site that helps to maintain plasmids as monomers
   7033..7410    +  enhancer       CMV enhancer: human cytomegalovirus immediate early enhancer
