[The description below was written by a language model from this plasmid's Addgene catalogue record and pLannotate feature annotations shown in this document.]
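Description:
Halo-WIPI2B K88E is a mammalian expression plasmid of about 7.4 kb built on the Promega pHTN backbone. It encodes human WIPI2B carrying a lysine-88-to-glutamate substitution, fused at its N terminus to HaloTag. In bacteria it is maintained through a high-copy ColE1/pUC-type origin and selected with ampicillin via the β-lactamase gene. A ColE1-derived cer site is also annotated, which helps keep the plasmid in monomeric form. A separate cassette, consisting of the SV40 enhancer/early promoter, the neomycin phosphotransferase gene and a synthetic poly(A) signal, provides a marker of the type used for G418 selection of transfected mammalian cells.

The expression unit is driven by the CMV immediate-early enhancer and promoter, which span the plasmid's numbering origin. A chimeric β-globin/immunoglobulin intron follows, an element commonly included to improve mRNA processing and expression. A T7 promoter sits just upstream of the open reading frame and would permit in vitro transcription. The reading frame runs from HaloTag, a modified dehalogenase that bonds covalently to chloroalkane ligands, through a TEV protease cleavage site into the WIPI2B coding sequence, which was inserted between EcoRI and NotI. An SV40 polyadenylation signal lies downstream. The annotation tool matched the insert to the rat Wipi2 protein entry, but the catalogue lists it as human. Several short "fragment" hits elsewhere (SET1, large T antigen, M13 ori, bom, tnpA) are probably backbone remnants or chance matches.

WIPI2 is a PtdIns3P-binding component of the early autophagy machinery. According to the record, the K88E mutation abrogates its interaction with ATG16L1. This makes the construct useful as a binding-deficient version of the protein that can be labelled with Halo ligands for studies of ATG16L1 membrane recruitment during autophagosome formation.
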