Addgene plasmid #175028: Halo-WIPI2B K88E
Purpose: Expresses WIPI2B (K88E) fused to Halo in mammalian cells to abrogate interaction with ATG16L1
Depositing lab: Andrea Stavoe. Depositing organization: University of Texas Health Science Center at Houston. Publication: Structural basis for membrane recruitment of ATG16L1 by WIPI2 in autophagy. Strong LM, Chang C, Riley JF, Boecker CA, Flower TG, Buffalo CZ, Ren X, Stavoe AK, Holzbaur EL, Hurley JH. Elife. 2021 Sep 10;10. pii: 70372. doi: 10.7554/eLife.70372. PubMed 34505572.
Backbone
  Vector backbone: pHTN
  Backbone manufacturer: Promega
  Backbone size w/o insert (bp): 6143
  Total vector size (bp): 7410
  Vector type: Mammalian Expression
Growth in bacteria
  Bacterial resistance: Ampicillin, 100 μg/mL
  Growth temperature: 37°C
  Growth strain: DH5alpha
  Copy number: Unknown
Gene/Insert
  Gene/Insert name: WIPI2B (K88E)
  Species: H. sapiens (human)
  Mutation: Lysine 88 to Glutamate (AAG to GAG)
  Entrez Gene: WIPI2 (a.k.a. ATG18B, Atg21, CGI-50, IDDSSA, WIPI-2)
  Promoter: CMV
  Tag / fusion protein: HaloTag (N terminal on backbone)
  Cloning method: Restriction Enzyme; 5′ cloning site EcoRI (not destroyed); 3′ cloning site NotI (not destroyed)
  Sequencing primers: 5′ cctgatcggcagcgagatcg
Resource information
  A portion of this plasmid was derived from a plasmid made by: Sharon Tooze, Francis Crick Institute, UK
Terms and licenses: Academic/Nonprofit Terms; Industry Terms: Not Available to Industry
How to cite: Halo-WIPI2B K88E was a gift from Andrea Stavoe (Addgene plasmid # 175028 ; http://n2t.net/addgene:175028 ; RRID:Addgene_175028)
